Addgene plasmid #230446: AiP13017 - pAAV-AiE0453m_C1-minBG-SYFP2-WPRE3-BGHpA (Alias: CN3017)
Purpose: AiE0453m_C1 is an enhancer sequence, designed to drive AAV-mediated transgene expression in specific populations of brain cells
Depositing lab: Allen Institute for Brain Science & Jonathan Ting. Depositing organization: Allen Institute. Publication: A suite of enhancer AAVs and transgenic mouse lines for genetic access to cortical cell types. Ben-Simon Y, Hooper M, Narayan S, Daigle TL, Dwivedi D, Way SW, Oster A, Stafford DA, Mich JK, Taormina MJ, Martinez RA, Opitz-Araya X, Roth JR, Alexander JR, Allen S, Amster A, Arbuckle J, Ayala A, Baker PM, Bakken TE, Barcelli T, Barta S, Bendrick J, Bertagnolli D, Bielstein C, Bishwakarma P, Bowlus J, Boyer G, Brouner K, Casian B, Casper T, Chakka AB, Chakrabarty R, Chance RK, Chavan S, Clark M, Colbert K, Collman F, Daniel S, Departee M, DiValentin P, Donadio N, Dotson N, Egdorf T, Fliss T, Gabitto M, Garcia J, Gary A, Gasperini M, Gloe J, Goldy J, Gore BB, Graybuck L, Greisman N, Haeseleer F, Halterman C, Haradon Z, Hastings SD, Helback O, Ho W, Hockemeyer D, Huang C, Huff S, Hunker A, Johansen N, Jones D, Juneau Z, Kalmbach B, Kannan M, Khem S, Kussick E, Kutsal R, Larsen R, Lee C, Lee AY, Leibly M, Lenz GH, Li S, Liang E, Lusk N, Madigan Z, Malloy J, Malone J, McCue R, Melchor J, Mollenkopf T, Moosman S, Morin E, Newman D, Ng L, Ngo K, Omstead V, Otto S, Oyama A, Pena N, Pham T, Phillips E, Pom CA, Potekhina L, Ransford S, Ray PL, Rette D, Reynoldson C, Rimorin C, Rocha D, Ruiz A, Sanchez REA, Sawyer L, Sedeno-Cortes A, Sevigny JP, Shapovalova N, Shepard N, Shulga L, Sigler AR, Siverts L, Soliman S, Somasundaram S, Staats B, Stewart K, Szelenyi E, Tieu M, Trader C, Tran A, van Velthoven CTJ, Walker M, Wang Y, Weed N, Wirthlin M, Wood T, Wynalda B, Yao Z, Zhou T, Ariza J, Dee N, Reding M, Ronellenfitch K, Mufti S, Sunkin SM, Smith KA, Esposito L, Waters J, Thyagarajan B, Yao S, Lein ES, Zeng H, Levi BP, Ngai J, Ting JT, Tasic B. Cell. 2025 May 16:S0092-8674(25)00513-6. doi: 10.1016/j.cell.2025.05.002. PubMed 40403729.
Backbone
  Vector backbone: pAAV2
  Vector type: AAV
Growth in bacteria
  Bacterial resistance: Ampicillin, 100 μg/mL
  Growth temperature: 37°C
  Growth strain: NEB Stable
  Copy number: High Copy
Gene/Insert
  Gene/Insert name: SYFP2
  Species: Synthetic
  Promoter: minBG
  Cloning method: Gibson Cloning
Terms and licenses: Academic/Nonprofit Terms; Industry Terms: Not Available to Industry
How to cite: AiP13017 - pAAV-AiE0453m_C1-minBG-SYFP2-WPRE3-BGHpA (Alias: CN3017) was a gift from Allen Institute for Brain Science & Jonathan Ting (Addgene plasmid # 230446 ; http://n2t.net/addgene:230446 ; RRID:Addgene_230446)
