[The description below was written by a language model from this plasmid's Addgene catalogue record and pLannotate feature annotations shown in this document.]
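Description:
AiP13017 - pAAV-AiE0453m_C1-minBG-SYFP2-WPRE3-BGHpA (alias CN3017) is an AAV transfer plasmid of about 4.5 kb, built on a pAAV2 backbone. It is used to package a recombinant AAV genome carrying an enhancer-driven fluorescent reporter. In bacteria it is maintained as a high-copy plasmid through a ColE1/pUC-type origin and selected with ampicillin via the bla gene and its promoter. An f1 phage origin is also present, along with short remnants of the pBR322 bom and rop regions. A recombination-deficient growth strain is listed, which fits the instability of inverted terminal repeats. The annotation finds a complete AAV2 ITR downstream of the cassette but only two short ITR fragments at the upstream end. This may reflect the difficulty of sequencing or annotating ITR structure rather than a real truncation.

Between the ITRs, the AiE0453m_C1 enhancer sits upstream of the minBG minimal promoter (generally a minimal beta-globin promoter). On its own this promoter gives little expression, so the enhancer determines where the transgene is active. Neither element is annotated in the feature table, but both would fall in the unannotated stretch between the left ITR fragments and the coding sequence. They drive SYFP2, a fast-maturing monomeric yellow fluorescent protein derived from Aequorea victoria. It is followed by WPRE3, a shortened woodchuck hepatitis virus post-transcriptional element (detected as two WPRE fragments) that boosts transcript stability and expression while saving packaging space. The bovine growth hormone polyadenylation signal follows.

The stated purpose is AAV-mediated transgene expression in specific populations of brain cells, as part of a collection of enhancer AAVs for genetic access to cortical cell types. The record does not say which cell population this enhancer targets.
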