Features (pLannotate 1.2.2; 14 found; start..end, strand, type, name):
     12..39      +  repeat_region  AAV2 ITR (fragment): inverted terminal repeat of adeno-associated virus serotype 2 inverted
     68..95      +  repeat_region  AAV2 ITR (fragment): inverted terminal repeat of adeno-associated virus serotype 2 inverted
    495..1211    +  CDS            SYFP2: SYFP2 is a basic (constitutively fluorescent) yellow fluorescent protein published in 2006, derived from Aequorea victoria. It is reported to be a very rapidly-maturing monomer with moderate acid sensitivity.
   1251..1408    +  misc_feature   WPRE (fragment): woodchuck hepatitis virus posttranscriptional regulatory element
   1414..1494    +  misc_feature   WPRE (fragment): woodchuck hepatitis virus posttranscriptional regulatory element
   1511..1622    +  polyA_signal   bGH poly(A) signal: bovine growth hormone polyadenylation signal
   1740..1880    +  repeat_region  AAV2 ITR: inverted terminal repeat of adeno-associated virus serotype 2 inverted
   1885..1936    -  misc_feature   bom (fragment): basis of mobility region from pBR322
   1955..2410    +  rep_origin     f1 ori (sequence partly withheld): f1 bacteriophage origin of replication; arrow indicates direction of (+) strand synthesis
   2411..2460    -  misc_feature   bom (fragment): basis of mobility region from pBR322
   2562..2597    -  CDS            rop (fragment): Rop protein, which maintains plasmids at low copy number; rop
   2692..2796    +  promoter       AmpR promoter: bla
   2797..3657    +  CDS            AmpR: β-lactamase; bla; confers resistance to ampicillin, carbenicillin, and related antibiotics
   3828..4416    +  rep_origin     ori: high-copy-number ColE1/pMB1/pBR322/pUC origin of replication
>Addgene plasmid #230446 | AiP13017 - pAAV-AiE0453m_C1-minBG-SYFP2-WPRE3-BGHpA (Alias: CN3017) | addgene full sequence | sequence record 474099 | Addgene NGS Result
CCTGCAGGCAGCTGCGCGCTCGCTCGCTCACTGAGGCCGCCCGGGCGTCGGGCGACCTTTGGTCGCCCGG
CCTCAGTGAGCGAGCGAGCGCGCAGAGAGGGAGTGGCCAACTCCATCACTAGGGGTTCCTGCGGCCGCAC
GCGTGAAGGGTATTAGTATGTGATACGCATGGATAAAGTAGAAGAGGCCAAAAATACAAAGAACCGTAAA
CTCACTAGTGATGGAAGAAACGCTAATTAAAATAATGAGCTTTCCTGACCCTTTATCACATGGGCACATT
TTCAAAGGACAAGACTCTGCTGAGGAGAACACAGAACAGGATCCTTCAGACAAGCTTCAGCAACCAATTT
TAGGATGTTCTTAAATAGATCGATTCTTCTACTTTTTTTAAAAATGAGCTCGGGCTGGGCATAAAAGTCA
GGGCAGAGCCATCTATTGCTTACATTTGCTTCTGGGATCCAGATCTTTCGAAGCTAGCGCTACCGGTCGC
CACCATGGTGAGCAAGGGCGAGGAGCTGTTCACCGGGGTGGTGCCCATCCTGGTCGAGCTGGACGGCGAC
GTAAACGGCCACAAGTTCAGCGTGTCCGGCGAGGGCGAGGGCGATGCCACCTACGGCAAGCTGACCCTGA
AGCTGATCTGCACCACCGGCAAGCTGCCCGTGCCCTGGCCCACCCTCGTGACCACCCTGGGCTACGGCGT
GCAGTGCTTCGCCCGCTACCCCGACCACATGAAGCAGCACGACTTCTTCAAGTCCGCCATGCCCGAAGGC
TACGTCCAGGAGCGCACCATCTTCTTCAAGGACGACGGCAACTACAAGACCCGCGCCGAGGTGAAGTTCG
AGGGCGACACCCTGGTGAACCGCATCGAGCTGAAGGGCATCGACTTCAAGGAGGACGGCAACATCCTGGG
GCACAAGCTGGAGTACAACTACAACAGCCACAACGTCTATATCACCGCCGACAAGCAGAAGAACGGCATC
AAGGCCAACTTCAAGATCCGCCACAACATCGAGGACGGCGGCGTGCAGCTCGCCGACCACTACCAGCAGA
ACACCCCCATCGGCGACGGCCCCGTGCTGCTGCCCGACAACCACTACCTGAGCTACCAGTCCAAGCTGAG
CAAAGACCCCAACGAGAAGCGCGATCACATGGTCCTGCTGGAGTTCGTGACCGCCGCCGGGATCACTCTC
GGCATGGACGAGCTGTACAAGTAAGTCGACGGCGCGCCGCGGCCGCGAATTCGATATCATAATCAACCTC
TGGATTACAAAATTTGTGAAAGATTGACTGGTATTCTTAACTATGTTGCTCCTTTTACGCTATGTGGATA
CGCTGCTTTAATGCCTTTGTATCATGCTATTGCTTCCCGTATGGCTTTCATTTTCTCCTCCTTGTATAAA
TCCTGGTTAGTTCTTGCCACGGCGGAACTCATCGCCGCCTGCCTTGCCCGCTGCTGGACAGGGGCTCGGC
TGTTGGGCACTGACAATTCCGTGGCTCGAGAGATCTTCGACTGTGCCTTCTAGTTGCCAGCCATCTGTTG
TTTGCCCCTCCCCCGTGCCTTCCTTGACCCTGGAAGGTGCCACTCCCACTGTCCTTTCCTAATAAAATGA
GGAAATTGCATCGCATTGTCTGAGTAGGTGTCATTCTATTCTGGGGGGTGGGGTGGGGCAGGACAGCAAG
GGGGAGGATTGGGAAGACAATAGCAGGCATGAGATCTCACGTGCGGACCGAGCGGCCGCAGGAACCCCTA
GTGATGGAGTTGGCCACTCCCTCTCTGCGCGCTCGCTCGCTCACTGAGGCCGGGCGACCAAAGGTCGCCC
GACGCCCGGGCTTTGCCCGGGCGGCCTCAGTGAGCGAGCGAGCGCGCAGCTGCCTGCAGGGGCGCCTGAT
GCGGTATTTTCTCCTTACGCATCTGTGCGGTATTTCACACCGCATA
[95 nt withheld, positions 1937-2031]
T
[46 nt withheld, positions 2033-2078]
C
[141 nt withheld, positions 2080-2220]
CCTTTGACGTTGGAGTCCACGTTCTTT
[37 nt withheld, positions 2248-2284]
ACTCTATCTCGGGCTATTCTTTTGATTTATAAGGGATTTTGCCGATTTCGGTCTATTGGTTAAAAAATGA
GCTGATTTAACAAAAATTTAACGCGAATTTTAACAAAATATTAACGTTTACAATTTTATGGTGCACTCTC
AGTACAATCTGCTCTGATGCCGCATAGTTAAGCCAGCCCCGACACCCGCCAACACCCGCTGACGCGCCCT
GACGGGCTTGTCTGCTCCCGGCATCCGCTTACAGACAAGCTGTGACCGTCTCCGGGAGCTGCATGTGTCA
GAGGTTTTCACCGTCATCACCGAAACGCGCGAGACGAAAGGGCCTCGTGATACGCCTATTTTTATAGGTT
AATGTCATGATAATAATGGTTTCTTAGACGTCAGGTGGCACTTTTCGGGGAAATGTGCGCGGAACCCCTA
TTTGTTTATTTTTCTAAATACATTCAAATATGTATCCGCTCATGAGACAATAACCCTGATAAATGCTTCA
ATAATATTGAAAAAGGAAGAGTATGAGTATTCAACATTTCCGTGTCGCCCTTATTCCCTTTTTTGCGGCA
TTTTGCCTTCCTGTTTTTGCTCACCCAGAAACGCTGGTGAAAGTAAAAGATGCTGAAGATCAGTTGGGTG
CACGAGTGGGTTACATCGAACTGGATCTCAACAGCGGTAAGATCCTTGAGAGTTTTCGCCCCGAAGAACG
TTTTCCAATGATGAGCACTTTTAAAGTTCTGCTATGTGGCGCGGTATTATCCCGTATTGACGCCGGGCAA
GAGCAACTCGGTCGCCGCATACACTATTCTCAGAATGACTTGGTTGAGTACTCACCAGTCACAGAAAAGC
ATCTTACGGATGGCATGACAGTAAGAGAATTATGCAGTGCTGCCATAACCATGAGTGATAACACTGCGGC
CAACTTACTTCTGACAACGATCGGAGGACCGAAGGAGCTAACCGCTTTTTTGCACAACATGGGGGATCAT
GTAACTCGCCTTGATCGTTGGGAACCGGAGCTGAATGAAGCCATACCAAACGACGAGCGTGACACCACGA
TGCCTGTAGCAATGGCAACAACGTTGCGCAAACTATTAACTGGCGAACTACTTACTCTAGCTTCCCGGCA
ACAATTAATAGACTGGATGGAGGCGGATAAAGTTGCAGGACCACTTCTGCGCTCGGCCCTTCCGGCTGGC
TGGTTTATTGCTGATAAATCTGGAGCCGGTGAGCGTGGGTCTCGCGGTATCATTGCAGCACTGGGGCCAG
ATGGTAAGCCCTCCCGTATCGTAGTTATCTACACGACGGGGAGTCAGGCAACTATGGATGAACGAAATAG
ACAGATCGCTGAGATAGGTGCCTCACTGATTAAGCATTGGTAACTGTCAGACCAAGTTTACTCATATATA
CTTTAGATTGATTTAAAACTTCATTTTTAATTTAAAAGGATCTAGGTGAAGATCCTTTTTGATAATCTCA
TGACCAAAATCCCTTAACGTGAGTTTTCGTTCCACTGAGCGTCAGACCCCGTAGAAAAGATCAAAGGATC
TTCTTGAGATCCTTTTTTTCTGCGCGTAATCTGCTGCTTGCAAACAAAAAAACCACCGCTACCAGCGGTG
GTTTGTTTGCCGGATCAAGAGCTACCAACTCTTTTTCCGAAGGTAACTGGCTTCAGCAGAGCGCAGATAC
CAAATACTGTTCTTCTAGTGTAGCCGTAGTTAGGCCACCACTTCAAGAACTCTGTAGCACCGCCTACATA
CCTCGCTCTGCTAATCCTGTTACCAGTGGCTGCTGCCAGTGGCGATAAGTCGTGTCTTACCGGGTTGGAC
TCAAGACGATAGTTACCGGATAAGGCGCAGCGGTCGGGCTGAACGGGGGGTTCGTGCACACAGCCCAGCT
TGGAGCGAACGACCTACACCGAACTGAGATACCTACAGCGTGAGCTATGAGAAAGCGCCACGCTTCCCGA
AGGGAGAAAGGCGGACAGGTATCCGGTAAGCGGCAGGGTCGGAACAGGAGAGCGCACGAGGGAGCTTCCA
GGGGGAAACGCCTGGTATCTTTATAGTCCTGTCGGGTTTCGCCACCTCTGACTTGAGCGTCGATTTTTGT
GATGCTCGTCAGGGGGGCGGAGCCTATGGAAAAACGCCAGCAACGCGGCCTTTTTACGGTTCCTGGCCTT
TTGCTGGCCTTTTGCTCACATGT
